>Addgene plasmid #162715 | pBa.Halo-myosin Va tail 1006-1828 | depositor full sequence | sequence record 315263 | Full Sequence
TTAGTGCATGCATACCCCTCGGTGTTATTGCTGCTCTGTGCACGCACGCTCATTGTATCACTTCATCCCA
GTGCATGCACTCACACTGGAGCGATTGCTGCTCGGTGCACGCACACTCATTGTATCACGTCAGCTCAGTG
GCTGCACGCACACCGGTGTTATTGCTGCTCGGTGCGTGCATGCACATCAGTGTCGCTGCAGCTCAGTGCA
TGCACGCTCATTGCCCATCGCTATCCCTGCCTCTCCTGCTGGCGCTCCCCGGGAGGTGACTTCAAGGGGA
CCGCAGGACCACCTCGGGGGTGGGGGGAGGGCTGCACACGCGGACCCCGCTCCCCCTCCCCAACAAAGCA
CTGTGGAATCAAAAAGGGGGGAGGGGGGATGGAGGGGCGCGTCACACCCCCGCCCCACACCCTCACCTCG
AGGTGAGCCCCACGTTCTGCTTCACTCTCCCCATCTCCCCCCCCTCCCCACCCCCAATTTTGTATTTATT
TATTTTTTAATTATTTTGTGCAGCGATGGGGGCGGGGGGGGGGGGGGCGCGCGCCAGGCGGGGCGGGGCG
GGGCGAGGGGCGGGGCGGGGCGAGGCGGAGAGGTGCGGCGGCAGCCAATCAGAGCGGCGCGCTCCGAAAG
TTTCCTTTTATGGCGAGGCGGCGGCGGCGGCGGCCCTATAAAAAGCGAAGCGCGCGGCGGGCGGGAGTCG
CTGCGTTGCCTTCGCCCCGTGCCCCGCTCCGCGCCGCCTCGCGCCGCCCGCCCCGGCTCTGACTGACCGC
GTTACTCCCACAGGTGAGCGGGCGGGACGGCCCTTCTCCTCCGGGCTGTAATTAGCGCTTGGTTTAATGA
CGGCTCGTTTCTTTTCTGTGGCTGCGTGAAAGCCTTAAAGGGCTCCGGGAGGGCCCTTTGTGCGGGGGGG
AGCGGCTCGGGGGGTGCGTGCGTGTGTGTGTGCGTGGGGAGCGCCGCGTGCGGCCCGCGCTGCCCGGCGG
CTGTGAGCGCTGCGGGCGCGGCGCGGGGCTTTGTGCGCTCCGCGTGTGCGCGAGGGGAGCGCGGCCGGGG
GCGGTGCCCCGCGGTGCGGGGGGGCTGCGAGGGGAACAAAGGCTGCGTGCGGGGTGTGTGCGTGGGGGGG
TGAGCAGGGGGTGTGGGCGCGGCGGTCGGGCTGTAACCCCCCCCTGCACCCCCCTCCCCGAGTTGCTGAG
CACGGCCCGGCTTCGGGTGCGGGGCTCCGTGCGGGGCGTGGCGCGGGGCTCGCCGTGCCGGGCGGGGGGT
GGCGGCAGGTGGGGGTGCCGGGCGGGGCGGGGCCGCCTCGGGCCGGGGAGGGCTCGGGGGAGGGGCGCGG
CGGCCCCGGAGCGCCGGCGGCTGTCGAGGCGCGGCGAGCCGCAGCCATTGCCTTTTATGGTAATCGTGCG
AGAGGGCGCAGGGACTTCCTTTGTCCCAAATCTGGCGGAGCCGAAATCTGGGAGGCGCCGCCGCACCCCC
TCTAGCGGGCGCGGGCGAAGCGGTGCGGCGCCGGCAGGAAGGAAATGGGCGGGGAGGGCCTTCGTGCGTC
GCCGCGCCGCCGTCCCCTTCTCCATCTCCAGCCTCGGGGCTGCCGCAGGGGGACGGCTGCCTTCGGGGGG
GACGGGGCAGGGCGGGGTTCGGCTTCTGGCGTGTGACCGGCGGGGTTTATATCTTCCCTTCTCTGTTCCT
CCGCAGCCCCCAAGCTTGGCGCGCCTAGGCCTACCATGGCTAGCCTCGAGCCAACCACTGAGGATCTGTA
CTTTCAGAGCGATAACGATGGATCCGAAATCGGTACTGGCTTTCCATTCGACCCCCATTATGTGGAAGTC
CTGGGCGAGCGCATGCACTACGTCGATGTTGGTCCGCGCGATGGCACCCCTGTGCTGTTCCTGCACGGTA
ACCCGACCTCCTCCTACGTGTGGCGCAACATCATCCCGCATGTTGCACCGACCCATCGCTGCATTGCTCC
AGACCTGATCGGTATGGGCAAATCCGACAAACCAGACCTGGGTTATTTCTTCGACGACCACGTCCGCTTC
ATGGATGCCTTCATCGAAGCCCTGGGTCTGGAAGAGGTCGTCCTGGTCATTCACGACTGGGGCTCCGCTC
TGGGTTTCCACTGGGCCAAGCGCAATCCAGAGCGCGTCAAAGGTATTGCATTTATGGAGTTCATCCGCCC
TATCCCGACCTGGGACGAATGGCCAGAATTTGCCCGCGAGACCTTCCAGGCCTTCCGCACCACCGACGTC
GGCCGCAAGCTGATCATCGATCAGAACGTTTTTATCGAGGGTACGCTGCCGATGGGTGTCGTCCGCCCGC
TGACTGAAGTCGAGATGGACCATTACCGCGAGCCGTTCCTGAATCCTGTTGACCGCGAGCCACTGTGGCG
CTTCCCAAACGAGCTGCCAATCGCCGGTGAGCCAGCGAACATCGTCGCGCTGGTCGAAGAATACATGGAC
TGGCTGCACCAGTCCCCTGTCCCGAAGCTGCTGTTCTGGGGCACCCCAGGCGTTCTGATCCCACCGGCCG
AAGCCGCTCGCCTGGCCAAAAGCCTGCCTAACTGCAAGGCTGTGGACATCGGCCCGGGTCTGAATCTGCT
GCAAGAAGACAACCCGGACCTGATCGGCAGCGAGATCGCGCGCTGGCTGTCTACTCTGGAGATTTCCGGT
CTGTACGGAATGCAGAAGCTGATCTCAGAGGAGGACCTGCAAAAACTTATTTCTGAAGAGGATCTGCAAA
AGCTTATTTCTGAAGAAGATCTGTACAAGGGAGGTGGCTCTAGCAAAAAGTCCATTGAAGAACGAGCAGA
TAAATACAAACAAGAAACTGAGCAGCTGGTGTCAAACTTGAAGGAAGAAAACACTCTGCTGAAGCAGGAA
AAGGAGACCCTCAATCACCTCATGGTGGAGCAGGCTAAGGAGATGACAGAAACTATGGAGAGGAAGTTAG
TAGAAGAAACAAAACAACTGGAGCTCGACCTGAATGATGAGAGGCTGAGGTATCAGAACCTCCTGAATGA
GTTCAGTCGTCTGGAGGAGCGCTATGACGACCTCAAGGAAGAGATGACCCTGATGCTGAATGTGCCTAAG
CCAGGACACAAGAGAACAGACTCTACCCACAGCAGCAATGAGTCTGAATACACCTTCAGCTCAGAATTTG
CAGAAACTGAAGACATTGCACCAAGGACAGAGGAGCCAACTGAGAAGAAGGTGCCTTTGGATATGTCATT
GTTCCTTAAGCTCCAGAAGCGTGTTACAGAGCTGGGACAGGAGAAGCAGTTGATGCAGGATGAGCTGGAC
CGAAAGGAGGAGCAGGTGTTGCGCAGCAAGGCAAAGGGAGGAGAAAGACCACAGATTAGAGGTGCTGAAC
TGGGATATGAGTCCCTCAAGCGTCAGGAACTGGAGTCAGAAAACAAAAAGCTGAAGAATGAGCTGAATGA
GCTACGCAAAGCCCTGAGTGAGAAGAGTGCCCCCGAAGTGAATGCGCCAGGCGCGCCCGCTTACCGCGTC
CTCATGGAGCAGCTGACGGCCGTGAGCGAGGAGCTCGATGTCCGCAAGGAGGAAGTCCTCATTTTAAGGT
CTCAGCTGGTGAGCCAGAAAGAAGCCATCCAACCCAAGGATGACAAGAATACAATGACAGATTCCACAAT
ACTTTTGGAAGATGTACAGAAAATGAAAGACAAAGGTGAAATAGCACAAGCATATATTGGTTTGAAAGAA
ACGAACAGGCTCTTAGAATCCCAGCTACAGTCGCAGAAGAGGAGCCATGAAAATGAGGCTGAGGCCCTCC
GTGGGGAGATCCAGAGCCTAAAGGAAGAAAACAACCGGCAACAGCAGCTGCTGGCCCAGAACCTGCAGCT
GCCCCCTGAGGCCCGCATTGAGGCCAGCCTGCAGCATGAGATCACCCGGCTGACCAATGAAAACCTGGAT
CTGATGGAACAACTTGAAAAGCAGGATAAAACCGTCCGGAAACTGAAGAAACAACTAAAAGTCTTTGCCA
AAAAAATCGGTGAACTAGAAGTGGGGCAGATGGAGAACATATCCCCAGGACAGATCATCGATGAGCCTAT
CCGGCCGGTCAACATTCCCCGGAAAGGAAAGGATTTCCAAGGGATGCTGGAGTACAAGCGGGAGGACGAA
CAGAAGCTTGTTAAGAACCTGATTCTAGAACTAAAGCCACGTGGTGTGGCTGTCAATCTGATTTCAGGGT
TACCGGCATATATCTTGTTTATGTGTGTGCGACATGCCGACTACCTGGACGATGATCAGAAAGTAAGATC
ATTGCTGACATCAACAATTAACAGCATCAAAAAAGTCCTGAAGAAAAGAGGTGACGATTTTGAAACTGTC
TCCTTCTGGCTCTCTAACACATGTCGATTTTTGCACTGTTTGAAGCAATATAGTGGAGAAGAGGGCTTCA
TGAAACACAACACGTCTCGCCAGAATGAACACTGCCTCACCAATTTTGACCTTGCTGAGTATCGGCAAGT
ACTGAGTGACTTGGCCATTCAGATCTATCAGCAGCTTGTGAGGGTGTTAGAGAACATTCTTCAGCCAATG
ATAGTCTCAGGCATGCTAGAGCATGAAACAATTCAGGGAGTATCTGGGGTGAAGCCCACAGGACTCAGAA
AGCGAACCTCCAGTATCGCCGATGAGGGCACCTACACACTGGACTCCATCCTGCGGCAGCTCAACTCCTT
CCATTCCGTCATGTGTCAGCATGGCATGGACCCAGAGCTAATCAAGCAGGTGGTCAAGCAGATGTTCTAC
ATCGTGGGCGCCATCACCCTGAACAACCTCCTGCTGCGCAAGGACATGTGCTCCTGGAGCAAAGGCATGC
AGATACGGTACAATGTCAGTCAATTGGAAGAATGGCTACGTGACAAGAATCTAATGAACAGTGGGGCAAA
AGAGACTCTGGAACCTCTTATCCAGGCTGCTCAGCTTTTGCAAGTGAAAAAGAAAACTGACGATGACGCG
GAAGCCATCTGCTCCATGTGCAACGCTCTGACCACAGCCCAGATCGTCAAAGTGTTGAATCTGTACACAC
CCGTTAATGAGTTTGAGGAAAGGGTCTCTGTTTCATTTATCCGCACTATACAGGTGCGGTTACGAGACAG
GAAAGACTCTCCACAGCTGCTCATGGATGCAAAACACATCTTTCCTGTCACTTTCCCCTTTAACCCATCC
TCCCTGGCCCTAGAAACCATCCAGATTCCAGCCAGCCTGGGCCTGGGCTTCATTGCAAGGGTCTGAAGGG
CTACCGAATTCATTGATCATAATCAGCCATACCACATTTGTAGAGGTTTTACTTGCTTTAAAAAACCTCC
CACACCTCCCCCTGAACCTGAAACATAAAATGAATGCAATTGTTGTTGTTAACTTGTTTATTGCAGCTTA
TAATGGTTACAAATAAAGCAATAGCATCACAAATTTCACAAATAAAGCATTTTTTTCACTGCATTCTAGT
TGTGGTTTGTCCAAACTCATCAATGTATCTTATCATGTCTGGATCCCCGGGTACCGAGCTCGAATTCGTA
ATCATGGTCATAGCTGTTTCCTGTGTGAAATTGTTATCCGCTCACAATTCCACACAACATACGAGCCGGA
AGCATAAAGTGTAAAGCCTGGGGTGCCTAATGAGTGAGCTAACTCACATTAATTGCGTTGCGCTCACTGC
CCGCTTTCCAGTCGGGAAACCTGTCGTGCCAGCTGCATTAATGAATCGGCCAACGCGCGGGGAGAGGCGG
TTTGCGTATTGGGCGCTCTTCCGCTTCCTCGCTCACTGACTCGCTGCGCTCGGTCGTTCGGCTGCGGCGA
GCGGTATCAGCTCACTCAAAGGCGGTAATACGGTTATCCACAGAATCAGGGGATAACGCAGGAAAGAACA
TGTGAGCAAAAGGCCAGCAAAAGGCCAGGAACCGTAAAAAGGCCGCGTTGCTGGCGTTTTTCCATAGGCT
CCGCCCCCCTGACGAGCATCACAAAAATCGACGCTCAAGTCAGAGGTGGCGAAACCCGACAGGACTATAA
AGATACCAGGCGTTTCCCCCTGGAAGCTCCCTCGTGCGCTCTCCTGTTCCGACCCTGCCGCTTACCGGAT
ACCTGTCCGCCTTTCTCCCTTCGGGAAGCGTGGCGCTTTCTCATAGCTCACGCTGTAGGTATCTCAGTTC
GGTGTAGGTCGTTCGCTCCAAGCTGGGCTGTGTGCACGAACCCCCCGTTCAGCCCGACCGCTGCGCCTTA
TCCGGTAACTATCGTCTTGAGTCCAACCCGGTAAGACACGACTTATCGCCACTGGCAGCAGCCACTGGTA
ACAGGATTAGCAGAGCGAGGTATGTAGGCGGTGCTACAGAGTTCTTGAAGTGGTGGCCTAACTACGGCTA
CACTAGAAGGACAGTATTTGGTATCTGCGCTCTGCTGAAGCCAGTTACCTTCGGAAAAAGAGTTGGTAGC
TCTTGATCCGGCAAACAAACCACCGCTGGTAGCGGTGGTTTTTTTGTTTGCAAGCAGCAGATTACGCGCA
GAAAAAAAGGATCTCAAGAAGATCCTTTGATCTTTTCTACGGGGTCTGACGCTCAGTGGAACGAAAACTC
ACGTTAAGGGATTTTGGTCATGAGATTATCAAAAAGGATCTTCACCTAGATCCTTTTAAATTAAAAATGA
AGTTTTAAATCAATCTAAAGTATATATGAGTAAACTTGGTCTGACAGTTACCAATGCTTAATCAGTGAGG
CACCTATCTCAGCGATCTGTCTATTTCGTTCATCCATAGTTGCCTGACTCCCCGTCGTGTAGATAACTAC
GATACGGGAGGGCTTACCATCTGGCCCCAGTGCTGCAATGATACCGCGAGACCCACGCTCACCGGCTCCA
GATTTATCAGCAATAAACCAGCCAGCCGGAAGGGCCGAGCGCAGAAGTGGTCCTGCAACTTTATCCGCCT
CCATCCAGTCTATTAATTGTTGCCGGGAAGCTAGAGTAAGTAGTTCGCCAGTTAATAGTTTGCGCAACGT
TGTTGCCATTGCTACAGGCATCGTGGTGTCACGCTCGTCGTTTGGTATGGCTTCATTCAGCTCCGGTTCC
CAACGATCAAGGCGAGTTACATGATCCCCCATGTTGTGCAAAAAAGCGGTTAGCTCCTTCGGTCCTCCGA
TCGTTGTCAGAAGTAAGTTGGCCGCAGTGTTATCACTCATGGTTATGGCAGCACTGCATAATTCTCTTAC
TGTCATGCCATCCGTAAGATGCTTTTCTGTGACTGGTGAGTACTCAACCAAGTCATTCTGAGAATAGTGT
ATGCGGCGACCGAGTTGCTCTTGCCCGGCGTCAATACGGGATAATACCGCGCCACATAGCAGAACTTTAA
AAGTGCTCATCATTGGAAAACGTTCTTCGGGGCGAAAACTCTCAAGGATCTTACCGCTGTTGAGATCCAG
TTCGATGTAACCCACTCGTGCACCCAACTGATCTTCAGCATCTTTTACTTTCACCAGCGTTTCTGGGTGA
GCAAAAACAGGAAGGCAAAATGCCGCAAAAAAGGGAATAAGGGCGACACGGAAATGTTGAATACTCATAC
TCTTCCTTTTTCAATATTATTGAAGCATTTATCAGGGTTATTGTCTCATGAGCGGATACATATTTGAATG
TATTTAGAAAAATAAACAAATAGGGGTTCCGCGCACATTTCCCCGAAAAGTGCCACCTGACGTCTAAGAA
ACCATTATTATCATGACATTAACCTATAAAAATAGGCGTATCACGAGGCCCTTTCGTCTCGCGCGTTTCG
GTGATGACGGTGAAAACCTCTGACACATGCAGCTCCCGGAGACGGTCACAGCTTGTCTGTAAGCGGATGC
CGGGAGCAGACAAGCCCGTCAGGGCGCGTCAGCGGGTGTTGGCGGGTGTCGGGGTTGGCTTAACTATGCG
GCATCAGAGCAGATTGTACTGAGAGTGCACCATATGCGGTGTGAAATACCGCACAGATGCGTAAGGAGAA
AATACCGCATCAGGCGCCATTCGCCATTCAGGCTGCGCAACTGTTGGGAAGGGCGATCGGTGCGGGCCTC
TTCGCTATTACGCCAGCTGGCGAAAGGGGGATGTGCTGCAAGGCGATTAAGTTGGGTAACGCCAGGGTTT
TCCCAGTCACGACGTTGTAAAACGACGGCCAGTGCCAAGTTGGGATCTTTGCATTGGCCCACGGCTCTCA
GGATGGGGATGCTCCCCTTCAGCACCCGGTTCCCCTTGGAAACTGATGGTCCTGGCTCTGTGGCATGGCA
GTGGCACTGTGAGGAGCCCCTACCAGCAGCACACAGTGGGTTTGGCACTGCCACGCTCCGGATGCCGCGC
TCTGATCCAACCCCATAATCAAGGGAACCCGAATTGCCCCATCATTGCCCCCACCACCCCCATCCTGCCG
GGCCCTCACACCCCACGCTGCCTTGTGGTGACATTCCCCAGCCCAAACCCACGGCTTCATGGCTACCGCG
GGGCATTTCCCATTGCCGCCCCATTATCAGCTCTGCACACCTCCCGCTGTACCCATGCCTCGTGGCTGCC
CTTCTTTGACGTATAATCTTCTAATTAATACCCGGCCTTGTCAAAGTGGAGCACAAACGTTAATTAATTC
CCCAGCAGGCAGGTAATTAACAGTGTGACTCCCTTTTTGCTGCGAGTGGGGCTGATACAGAGAGATGTGG
CACTATGGAGCCCACGGGGTCCTGGCACTGGGTGCCCACGGAGGTCCCCATGTGCTGCAGTGTCACCGCC
TCCGAGGTGACAGTATTGTCCCTGCGGTGTCCCTGCAGCTCAGCTCTGTCCACAGGGCCACCTCCAGTTT
GGAGGGGACACAATGCAGCCCCGATGCAACCCATCCTCGCAGCATCCCAGGGACAAAGACCCCACTGCAA
GACCGCACACAGGGCTGGGTCCCGCTCCCCTAATATCTACAGTGCTTTTGCATGGCCCCTTAATCAATGC
AGTTAATCAGCATGCGCTCATGCACCGCTCTGGAGCTGCAAAGCCCCTCGCAGCGCTGCTCACCAACACC
GCGCACCGCCCCGGCCCAGCCTGCAGCACGCGCTGCAAACAGGAAAGAAACAAAATATTGCCCAAATGTA
GGCAAAGGCATTCGGCTGCCTTGACCTCCGCCGGGCCGGGCCCTGCCTGACTCAGCTCCTTACTCAGCGC
TCGCTTCCTCCCTCCGGCTGCCACCGCCGCAGCGCACACCCTGACAAAGAGTGGCCCTTAACGGGCTCTG
AGGTGCACCCAGCAGTGCACTCAGCAGTCCAAGGGCCGGCCTGGAGGTTTGCACCGCTACGTGCTGACAT
TAGCATTGAACTTGGCCCTGGGTAGTGCTGCAGGCCGGGCGGGGTGGGTGTAGAGAGTGCAGCGCGCGTT
GCACCCGGTGCCCCTTCCCCTCCCTTGCATCCCAGCAGGCTGCACCCCAGCACCAGGCCCGTGCATGCAT
GCTCCTGGTGTTATTGCAGCCTGGTGCATGCATGCGTCTTAGTGGTGCAGCGCTGTGCATGCATCCTCCT
TGGTGTGTAGCAGC
Features (pLannotate 1.2.2; 17 found; start..end, strand, type, name):
    418..693     +  promoter       chicken β-actin promoter: No description available
    694..1653    +  intron         chimeric intron: chimera between introns from chicken β-actin and rabbit β-globin
   1740..1760    +  CDS            TEV site: tobacco etch virus (TEV) protease recognition and cleavage site
   1776..2659    +  CDS            HaloTag® (fragment): modified bacterial dehalogenase that forms covalent bonds with chloroalkane derivatives
   2769..5243    +  CDS            Myo5a (fragment): MYO5A_RAT - Experimental evidence at protein level: Swiss-Prot protein existence level 1. Processive actin-based motor that can move in large steps approximating the 36-nm pseudo-repeat of the actin filament. Involved in melanosome transport. Also mediates the transport of vesicles to the plasma membrane. May also be required for some polarization process involved in dendrite formation. From Rattus norvegicus (Rat).
   5264..5348    +  CDS            large T antigen (fragment): large T antigen from SV40 (simian virus 40)
   5371..5505    +  polyA_signal   SV40 poly(A) signal: SV40 polyadenylation signal
   5561..5577    -  protein_bind   lac operator: The lac repressor binds to the lac operator to inhibit transcription in E. coli. This inhibition can be relieved by adding lactose or isopropyl-β-D-thiogalactopyranoside (IPTG). lac repressor encoded by lacI
   5585..5615    -  promoter       lac promoter: promoter for the E. coli lac operon
   5630..5651    -  protein_bind   CAP binding site: CAP binding activates transcription in the presence of cAMP. E. coli catabolite activator protein
   5664..5756    -  CDS            lacI (fragment): lac repressor; lacI; The lac repressor binds to the lac operator to inhibit transcription in E. coli. This inhibition can be relieved by adding lactose or isopropyl-β-D-thiogalactopyranoside (IPTG).
   5939..6527    -  rep_origin     ori: high-copy-number ColE1/pMB1/pBR322/pUC origin of replication
   6698..7558    -  CDS            AmpR: β-lactamase; bla; confers resistance to ampicillin, carbenicillin, and related antibiotics
   7559..7663    -  promoter       AmpR promoter: bla
   7758..7793    +  CDS            rop (fragment): Rop protein, which maintains plasmids at low copy number; rop
   7896..7994    +  misc_feature   bom (fragment): basis of mobility region from pBR322
   8000..8154    -  CDS            lacZα (fragment): LacZα fragment of β-galactosidase; lacZ fragment
