>Addgene plasmid #162715 | pBa.Halo-myosin Va tail 1006-1828 | addgene full sequence | sequence record 329936 | Addgene NGS Result
CTAGTGCATGCATACCCCTCGGTGTTATTGCTGCTCTGTGCACGCACGCTCATTGTATCACTTCATCCCA
GTGCATGCACTCACACTGGAGCGATTGCTGCTCGGTGCACGCACACTCATTGTATCACTGCAGCTCAGTG
GCTGCACGCACACCGGTGTTATTGCTGCTCGGTGCGTGCATGCACATCAGTGTCGCTGCAGCTCAGTGCA
TGCACGCTCATTGCCCATCGCTATCCCTGCCTCTCCTGCTGGCGCTCCCCGGGAGGTGACTTCAAGGGGA
CCGCAGGACCACCTCGGGGGTGGGGGGAGGGCTGCACACGCGGACCCCGCTCCCCCTCCCCAACAAAGCA
CTGTGGAATCAAAAAGGGGGGAGGGGGGATGGAGGGGCGCGTCACACCCCCGCCCCACACCCTCACCTCG
AGGTGAGCCCCACGTTCTGCTTCACTCTCCCCATCTCCCCCCCCTCCCCACCCCCAATTTTGTATTTATT
TATTTTTTAATTATTTTGTGCAGCGATGGGGGCGGGGGGGGGGGGGGCGCGCGCCAGGCGGGGCGGGGCG
GGGCGRGGGGCGGGGCGGGGCGAGGCGGAGAGGTGCGGCGGCAGCCAATCAGAGCGGCGCGCTCCGAAAG
TTTCCTTTTATGGCGAGGCGGCGGCGGCGGCGGCCCTATAAAAAGCGAAGCGCGCGGCGGGCGGGAGTCG
CTGCGCGCTGCCTTCGCCCCGTGCCCCGCTCCGCCGCCGCCTCGCGCCGCCCGCCCCGGCTCTGACTGAC
CGCGTTACTCCCACAGGTGAGCGGGCGGGACGGCCCTTCTCCTCCGGGCTGTAATTAGCGCTTGGTTTAA
TGACGGCTCGTTTCTTTTCTGTGGCTGCGTGAAAGCCTTAAAGGGCTCCGGGAGGGCCCTTTGTGCGGGG
GGGAGCGGCTCGGGGGGTGCGTGCGTGTGTGTGTGCGTGGGGAGCGCCGCGTGCGGCTCCGCGCTGCCCG
GCGGCTGTGAGCGCTGCGGGCGCGGCGCGGGGCTTTGTGCGCTCCGCAGTGTGCGCGAGGGGAGCGCGGC
CGGGGGCGGTGCCCCGCGGTGCGGGGGGGGCTGCGAGGGGAACAAAGGCTGCGTGCGGGGTGTGTGCGTG
GGGGGGTGAGCAGGGGGTGTGGGCGCGGCGGTCGGGCTGTAACCCCCCCCTGCACCCCCCTCCCCGAGTT
GCTGAGCACGGCCCGGCTTCGGGTGCGGGGCTCCGTGCGGGGCGTGGCGCGGGGCTCGCCGTGCCGGGCG
GGGGGTGGCGGCAGGTGGGGGTGCCGGGCGGGGCGGGGCCGCCTCGGGCCGGGGRGGGCTCGGGGGAGGG
GCGCGGCGGCCCCCGGAGCGCCGGCGGCTGTCGAGGCGCGGCGAGCCGCAGCCATTGCCTTTTATGGTAA
TCGTGCGAGAGGGCGCAGGGACTTCCTTTGTCCCAAATCTGTGCGGAGCCGAAATCTGGGAGGCGCCGCC
GCACCCCCTCTAGCGGGCGCGGGGCGAAGCGGTGCGGCGCCGGCAGGAAGGAAATGGGCGGGGAGGGCCT
TCGTGCGTCGCCGCGCCGCCGTCCCCTTCTCCATCTCCAGCCTCGGGGCTGTCCGCAGGGGGACGGCTGC
CTTCGGGGGGGACGGGGCAGGGCGGGGTTCGGCTTCTGGCGTGTGACCGGCGGGGTTTATATCTTCCCTT
CTCTGTTCCTCCGCAGCCCCCAAGCTTGGCGCGCCTAGGCCTACCATGGCTAGCCTCGAGCCAACCACTG
AGGATCTGTACTTTCAGAGCGATAACGATGGATCCGAAATCGGTACTGGCTTTCCATTCGACCCCCATTA
TGTGGAAGTCCTGGGCGAGCGCATGCACTACGTCGATGTTGGTCCGCGCGATGGCACCCCTGTGCTGTTC
CTGCACGGTAACCCGACCTCCTCCTACGTGTGGCGCAACATCATCCCGCATGTTGCACCGACCCATCGCT
GCATTGCTCCAGACCTGATCGGTATGGGCAAATCCGACAAACCAGACCTGGGTTATTTCTTCGACGACCA
CGTCCGCTTCATGGATGCCTTCATCGAAGCCCTGGGTCTGGAAGAGGTCGTCCTGGTCATTCACGACTGG
GGCTCCGCTCTGGGTTTCCACTGGGCCAAGCGCAATCCAGAGCGCGTCAAAGGTATTGCATTTATGGAGT
TCATCCGCCCTATCCCGACCTGGGACGAATGGCCAGAATTTGCCCGCGAGACCTTCCAGGCCTTCCGCAC
CACCGACGTCGGCCGCAAGCTGATCATCGATCAGAACGTTTTTATCGAGGGTACGCTGCCGATGGGTGTC
GTCCGCCCGCTGACTGAAGTCGAGATGGACCATTACCGCGAGCCGTTCCTGAATCCTGTTGACCGCGAGC
CACTGTGGCGCTTCCCAAACGAGCTGCCAATCGCCGGTGAGCCAGCGAACATCGTCGCGCTGGTCGAAGA
ATACATGGACTGGCTGCACCAGTCCCCTGTCCCGAAGCTGCTGTTCTGGGGCACCCCAGGCGTTCTGATC
CCACCGGCCGAAGCCGCTCGCCTGGCCAAAAGCCTGCCTAACTGCAAGGCTGTGGACATCGGCCCGGGTC
TGAATCTGCTGCAAGAAGACAACCCGGACCTGATCGGCAGCGAGATCGCGCGCTGGCTGTCTACTCTGGA
GATTTCCGGTCTGTACGGAATGCAGAAGCTGATCTCAGAGGAGGACCTGCAAAAACTTATTTCTGAAGAG
GATCTGCAAAAGCTTATTTCTGAAGAAGATCTGTACAAGGGAGGTGGCTCTAGCAAAAAGTCCATTGAAG
AACGAGCAGATAAATACAAACAAGAAACTGAGCAGCTGGTGTCAAACTTGAAGGAAGAAAACACTCTGCT
GAAGCAGGAAAAGGAGACCCTCAATCACCTCATGGTGGAGCAGGCTAAGGAGATGACAGAAACTATGGAG
AGGAAGTTAGTAGAAGAAACAAAACAACTGGAGCTCGACCTGAATGATGAGAGGCTGAGGTATCAGAACC
TCCTGAATGAGTTCAGTCGTCTGGAGGAGCGCTATGACGACCTCAAGGAAGAGATGACCCTGATGCTGAA
TGTGCCTAAGCCAGGACACAAGAGAACAGACTCTACCCACAGCAGCAATGAGTCTGAATACACCTTCAGC
TCAGAATTTGCAGAAACTGAAGACATTGCACCAAGGACAGAGGAGCCAACTGAGAAGAAGGTGCCTCTGG
ATATGTCATTGTTCCTTAAGCTCCAGAAGCGTGTCACAGAGCTGGAACAGGAGAAGCAGTTGATGCAGGA
TGAGCTGGACCGAAAGGAGGAGCAGGTGTTGCGCAGCAAGGCAAAGGAAGAAGAAAGACCACAGATTAGA
GGTGCTGAACTGGAATATGAGTCCCTCAAGCGTCAGGAACTGGAGTCAGAAAACAAAAAGCTGAAGAATG
AGCTGAATGAGCTACGCAAAGCCCTGAGTGAGAAGAGTGCCCCCGAAGTGACTGCGCCAGGCGCGCCCGC
TTACCGCGTCCTCATGGAGCAGCTGACGGCCGTGAGCGAGGAGCTCGACGTCCGCAAGGAGGAAGTCCTC
ATCTTAAGGTCTCAGCTGGTGAGCCAGAAAGAAGCCATCCAACCCAAGGATGACAAGAATACAATGACAG
ATTCCACAATACTTTTGGAAGATGTACAGAAAATGAAAGACAAAGGTGAAATAGCACAAGCATATATTGG
TTTGAAAGAAACGAACAGGCTCTTAGAATCCCAGCTACAGTCGCAGAAGAGGAGCCATGAAAATGAGGCT
GAGGCCCTCCGTGGGGAGATCCAGAGCCTAAAGGAAGAAAACAACCGGCAACAGCAGCTGCTGGCCCAGA
ACCTGCAGCTGCCCCCTGAGGCCCGCATTGAGGCCAGCCTGCAGCATGAGATCACCCGGCTGACCAATGA
AAACCTGGATCTGATGGAACAACTTGAAAAGCAGGATAAAACCGTCCGGAAACTGAAGAAACAACTAAAA
GTCTTTGCCAAAAAAATCGGTGAACTAGAAGTGGGGCAGATGGAGAACATATCCCCAGGACAGATCATCG
ATGAGCCTATCCGGCCGGTCAACATTCCCCGGAAAGAAAAGGATTTCCAAGGGATGCTGGAGTACAAGCG
GGAGGACGAACAGAAGCTTGTTAAGAACCTGATTCTAGAACTAAAGCCACGTGGTGTGGCTGTCAATCTG
ATTCCAGGGTTACCGGCATATATCTTGTTTATGTGTGTGCGACATGCCGACTACCTGAACGATGATCAGA
AAGTAAGATCATTGCTGACATCAACAATTAACAGCATCAAAAAAGTCCTGAAGAAAAGAGGTGACGATTT
TGAAACTGTCTCCTTCTGGCTCTCTAACACATGTCGATTTTTGCACTGTTTGAAGCAATATAGTGGAGAA
GAGGGCTTCATGAAACACAACACGTCTCGCCAGAATGAACACTGCCTCACCAATTTTGACCTTGCTGAGT
ATCGGCAAGTACTGAGTGACTTGGCCATTCAGATCTATCAGCAGCTTGTGAGGGTGTTAGAGAACATTCT
TCAGCCAATGATAGTCTCAGGCATGCTAGAGCATGAAACAATTCAGGGAGTATCTGGGGTGAAGCCCACA
GGACTCAGAAAGCGAACCTCCAGTATCGCCGATGAGGGCACCTACACACTGGACTCCATCCTGCGGCAGC
TCAACTCCTTCCATTCCGTCATGTGTCAGCATGGCATGGACCCAGAGCTAATCAAGCAGGTGGTCAAGCA
GATGTTCTACATCGTGGGCGCCATCACCCTGAACAACCTCCTGCTGCGCAAGGACATGTGCTCCTGGAGC
AAAGGCATGCAGATACGGTACAATGTCAGTCAATTGGAAGAATGGCTACGTGACAAGAATCTAATGAACA
GTGGGGCAAAAGAGACTCTGGAACCTCTTATCCAGGCTGCTCAGCTTTTGCAAGTGAAAAAGAAAACTGA
CGATGACGCGGAAGCCATCTGCTCCATGTGCAACGCTCTGACCACAGCCCAGATCGTCAAAGTGTTGAAT
CTGTACACACCCGTTAATGAGTTTGAGGAAAGGGTCTCTGTTTCATTTATCCGCACTATACAGGTGCGGT
TACGAGACAGGAAAGACTCTCCACAGCTGCTCATGGATGCAAAACACATCTTTCCTGTCACTTTCCCCTT
TAACCCATCCTCCCTGGCCCTAGAAACCATCCAGATTCCAGCCAGCCTGGGCCTGGGCTTCATTGCAAGG
GTCTGAAGGGCTACCGAATTCATTGATCATAATCAGCCATACCACATTTGTAGAGGTTTTACTTGCTTTA
AAAAACCTCCCACACCTCCCCCTGAACCTGAAACATAAAATGAATGCAATTGTTGTTGTTAACTTGTTTA
TTGCAGCTTATAATGGTTACAAATAAAGCAATAGCATCACAAATTTCACAAATAAAGCATTTTTTTCACT
GCATTCTAGTTGTGGTTTGTCCAAACTCATCAATGTATCTTATCATGTCTGGATCCCCGGGTACCGAGCT
CGAATTCGTAATCATGTCATAGCTGTTTCCTGTGTGAAATTGTTATCCGCTCACAATTCCACACAACATA
CGAGCCGGAAGCATAAAGTGTAAAGCCTGGGGTGCCTAATGAGTGAGCTAACTCACATTAATTGCGTTGC
GCTCACTGCCCGCTTTCCAGTCGGGAAACCTGTCGTGCCAGCTGCATTAATGAATCGGCCAACGCGCGGG
GAGAGGCGGTTTGCGTATTGGGCGCTCTTCCGCTTCCTCGCTCACTGACTCGCTGCGCTCGGTCGTTCGG
CTGCGGCGAGCGGTATCAGCTCACTCAAAGGCGGTAATACGGTTATCCACAGAATCAGGGGATAACGCAG
GAAAGAACATGTGAGCAAAAGGCCAGCAAAAGGCCAGGAACCGTAAAAAGGCCGCGTTGCTGGCGTTTTT
CCATAGGCTCCGCCCCCCTGACGAGCATCACAAAAATCGACGCTCAAGTCAGAGGTGGCGAAACCCGACA
GGACTATAAAGATACCAGGCGTTTCCCCCTGGAAGCTCCCTCGTGCGCTCTCCTGTTCCGACCCTGCCGC
TTACCGGATACCTGTCCGCCTTTCTCCCTTCGGGAAGCGTGGCGCTTTCTCATAGCTCACGCTGTAGGTA
TCTCAGTTCGGTGTAGGTCGTTCGCTCCAAGCTGGGCTGTGTGCACGAACCCCCCGTTCAGCCCGACCGC
TGCGCCTTATCCGGTAACTATCGTCTTGAGTCCAACCCGGTAAGACACGACTTATCGCCACTGGCAGCAG
CCACTGGTAACAGGATTAGCAGAGCGAGGTATGTAGGCGGTGCTACAGAGTTCTTGAAGTGGTGGCCTAA
CTACGGCTACACTAGAAGAACAGTATTTGGTATCTGCGCTCTGCTGAAGCCAGTTACCTTCGGAAAAAGA
GTTGGTAGCTCTTGATCCGGCAAACAAACCACCGCTGGTAGCGGTGGTTTTTTTGTTTGCAAGCAGCAGA
TTACGCGCAGAAAAAAAGGATCTCAAGAAGATCCTTTGATCTTTTCTACGGGGTCTGACGCTCAGTGGAA
CGAAAACTCACGTTAAGGGATTTTGGTCATGAGATTATCAAAAAGGATCTTCACCTAGATCCTTTTAAAT
TAAAAATGAAGTTTTAAATCAATCTAAAGTATATATGAGTAAACTTGGTCTGACAGTTACCAATGCTTAA
TCAGTGAGGCACCTATCTCAGCGATCTGTCTATTTCGTTCATCCATAGTTGCCTGACTCCCCGTCGTGTA
GATAACTACGATACGGGAGGGCTTACCATCTGGCCCCAGTGCTGCAATGATACCGCGAGACCCACGCTCA
CCGGCTCCAGATTTATCAGCAATAAACCAGCCAGCCGGAAGGGCCGAGCGCAGAAGTGGTCCTGCAACTT
TATCCGCCTCCATCCAGTCTATTAATTGTTGCCGGGAAGCTAGAGTAAGTAGTTCGCCAGTTAATAGTTT
GCGCAACGTTGTTGCCATTGCTACAGGCATCGTGGTGTCACGCTCGTCGTTTGGTATGGCTTCATTCAGC
TCCGGTTCCCAACGATCAAGGCGAGTTACATGATCCCCCATGTTGTGCAAAAAAGCGGTTAGCTCCTTCG
GTCCTCCGATCGTTGTCAGAAGTAAGTTGGCCGCAGTGTTATCACTCATGGTTATGGCAGCACTGCATAA
TTCTCTTACTGTCATGCCATCCGTAAGATGCTTTTCTGTGACTGGTGAGTACTCAACCAAGTCATTCTGA
GAATAGTGTATGCGGCGACCGAGTTGCTCTTGCCCGGCGTCAATACGGGATAATACCGCGCCACATAGCA
GAACTTTAAAAGTGCTCATCATTGGAAAACGTTCTTCGGGGCGAAAACTCTCAAGGATCTTACCGCTGTT
GAGATCCAGTTCGATGTAACCCACTCGTGCACCCAACTGATCTTCAGCATCTTTTACTTTCACCAGCGTT
TCTGGGTGAGCAAAAACAGGAAGGCAAAATGCCGCAAAAAAGGGAATAAGGGCGACACGGAAATGTTGAA
TACTCATACTCTTCCTTTTTCAATATTATTGAAGCATTTATCAGGGTTATTGTCTCATGAGCGGATACAT
ATTTGAATGTATTTAGAAAAATAAACAAATAGGGGTTCCGCGCACATTTCCCCGAAAAGTGCCACCTGAC
GTCTAAGAAACCATTATTATCATGACATTAACCTATAAAAATAGGCGTATCACGAGGCCCTTTCGTCTCG
CGCGTTTCGGTGATGACGGTGAAAACCTCTGACACATGCAGCTCCCGGAGACGGTCACAGCTTGTCTGTA
AGCGGATGCCGGGAGCAGACAAGCCCGTCAGGGCGCGTCAGCGGGTGTTGGCGGGTGTCGGGGCTGGCTT
AACTATGCGGCATCAGAGCAGATTGTACTGAGAGTGCACCATATGCGGTGTGAAATACCGCACAGATGCG
TAAGGAGAAAATACCGCATCAGGCGCCATTCGCCATTCAGGCTGCGCAACTGTTGGGAAGGGCGATCGGT
GCGGGCCTCTTCGCTATTACGCCAGCTGGCGAAAGGGGGATGTGCTGCAAGGCGATTAAGTTGGGTAACG
CCAGGGTTTTCCCAGTCACGACGTTGTAAAACGACGGCCAGTGCCAAGTTGGGATCTTTGCATTGGCCCA
CGGCTCTCAGGATGGGGATGCTCCCCTTCAGCACCCGGTTCCCCTTGGAAACTGATGGTCCTGGCTCTGT
GGCATGGCAGTGGCACTGTGAGGAGCCCCCTACCAGCAGCACACAGTGGGGTTGGCACTGCCACGCTCCG
GATGCCGCGCTCTGATCCAACCCCATAATCAAGGGAACCCGAATTGCCCCATCATTGCCCCCACCACCCC
CATCCTGCCGGGCCCTCACACCCCACGCTGCCTTCTGGTGACATTCCCCAGCCCAAACCCACGGCTTCAT
GGCTACCGCGGGGCATTTCCCATTGCCGCCCCATTATCAGCTCTGCACACCTCCCGCTGTACCCATGCCT
CGTGGCTGCCCTTCTTTGACGTATAATCTTCTAATTAATACCCGGCCTTGTCAAAGTGGAGCACAAACGT
TAATTAATTCCCCAGCAGGCAGGTAATTAACAGTGTGACTCCCTTTTTGCTGCGAGTGGGGCTGATACAG
AGAGATGTGGCACTATGGAGCCCACGGGGTCCTGGCACTGGGTGCCCACGGAGGTCCCCATGTGCTGCAG
TGTCACCGCCTCCGAGGAGACAGTATTGTCCCTGCGGTGTCCCTGCAGCTCAGCTCTGTCCACAGGGCCA
CCTCCAGTTTGGAGGGGACACAATGCAGCCCCGATGCAACCCATCCTCGCAGCATCCCAGGGACAAAGAC
CCCACTGCAAGACCGCACACAGGGCTGGGTCCCGCTCCCCTAATATCTACAGTGCTTCTTGCATGGCCCC
TTAATCAATGCAGTTAATCAGCATGCGCTCATGCACCGCTCTGGAGCTGCAAAGCCCCTCGCAGCGCTGC
TCACCAACACCGCGCACCGCCCCGGCCCAGCCTGCAGCACGCGCTGCAAACAGGAAAGAAACAAAATATT
GCCCAAATGTAGGCAAAGGCATTCGGCTGCCTTGACCTCCGCCGGGCCGGGCCCTGCCTGACTCAGCTCC
TTACTCAGCGCTCGCTTCCTCCCTCCGGCTGCCACCGCCGCAGCGCACACCCTGACAAAGAGTGGCCCTT
AACGGGCTCTGAGGTGCACCCAGCAGTGCACTCAGCAGTCCAAGGGCCGGCCTGGAGGTTTGCACCGCTA
CGTGCTGACATTAGCATTGAACTTGGCCCTGGGTAGTGCTGCAGGCCGGGCGGGGTGGGTGTAGAGAGTG
CAGCGCGCGTTGCACCCGGTGCCCCTTCCCCTCCCTTGCATCCCAGCAGGCTGCACCCCAGCACCAGGCC
CGTGCATGCATGCTCCTGGTGTTATTGCAGCCTGGTGCATGCATGCGTCTTGATGGTGCAGCGCTGTGCA
TGCATCCTCCTTGGTGTGTAGCAGT
Features (pLannotate 1.2.2; 17 found; start..end, strand, type, name):
    418..693     +  promoter       chicken β-actin promoter: No description available
    694..1663    +  intron         chimeric intron: chimera between introns from chicken β-actin and rabbit β-globin
   1750..1770    +  CDS            TEV site: tobacco etch virus (TEV) protease recognition and cleavage site
   1786..2669    +  CDS            HaloTag® (fragment): modified bacterial dehalogenase that forms covalent bonds with chloroalkane derivatives
   2779..5253    +  CDS            Myo5a (fragment): MYO5A_RAT - Experimental evidence at protein level: Swiss-Prot protein existence level 1. Processive actin-based motor that can move in large steps approximating the 36-nm pseudo-repeat of the actin filament. Involved in melanosome transport. Also mediates the transport of vesicles to the plasma membrane. May also be required for some polarization process involved in dendrite formation. From Rattus norvegicus (Rat).
   5274..5358    +  CDS            large T antigen (fragment): large T antigen from SV40 (simian virus 40)
   5381..5515    +  polyA_signal   SV40 poly(A) signal: SV40 polyadenylation signal
   5570..5586    -  protein_bind   lac operator: The lac repressor binds to the lac operator to inhibit transcription in E. coli. This inhibition can be relieved by adding lactose or isopropyl-β-D-thiogalactopyranoside (IPTG). lac repressor encoded by lacI
   5594..5624    -  promoter       lac promoter: promoter for the E. coli lac operon
   5639..5660    -  protein_bind   CAP binding site: CAP binding activates transcription in the presence of cAMP. E. coli catabolite activator protein
   5673..5765    -  CDS            lacI (fragment): lac repressor; lacI; The lac repressor binds to the lac operator to inhibit transcription in E. coli. This inhibition can be relieved by adding lactose or isopropyl-β-D-thiogalactopyranoside (IPTG).
   5948..6536    -  rep_origin     ori: high-copy-number ColE1/pMB1/pBR322/pUC origin of replication
   6707..7567    -  CDS            AmpR: β-lactamase; bla; confers resistance to ampicillin, carbenicillin, and related antibiotics
   7568..7672    -  promoter       AmpR promoter: bla
   7767..7802    +  CDS            rop (fragment): Rop protein, which maintains plasmids at low copy number; rop
   7904..8003    +  misc_feature   bom (fragment): basis of mobility region from pBR322
   8009..8163    -  CDS            lacZα (fragment): LacZα fragment of β-galactosidase; lacZ fragment
