[The description below was written by a language model from this plasmid's Addgene catalogue record and pLannotate feature annotations shown in this document.]
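Description:
pBa.Halo-myosin Va tail 1006-1828 is a mammalian expression plasmid of about 9.5 kb built on the pBeta Actin-Halo backbone. It is propagated in E. coli through a high-copy ColE1/pUC-type origin and selected with ampicillin via the β-lactamase gene and its native promoter. The rest of the bacterial portion consists of cloning-vector remnants: a lac promoter, operator and CAP site, and fragments of lacI, lacZα, rop and the pBR322 bom region. None of these has a stated role in the construct. The depositor notes that the pBa backbone is prone to recombination, which fits the recorded use of a recombination-deficient host strain.

The expression cassette is driven by the chicken β-actin promoter followed by a chimeric chicken β-actin/rabbit β-globin intron, which generally supports strong expression in mammalian cells. The open reading frame region begins with a TEV protease recognition site, followed by HaloTag, a modified dehalogenase that bonds covalently to chloroalkane ligands and so allows labeling with cell-permeable fluorescent dyes. HaloTag is fused to the N-terminus of rat myosin Va residues 1006–1828, an otherwise wild-type sequence lacking the first 1005 residues. The cassette ends with SV40 sequence containing a short large T antigen fragment and the SV40 polyadenylation signal.

By its name, the encoded fragment is the tail of the motor. The associated publication concerns a labeling strategy showing that myosin Va and Vb bind the same dendritically polarized vesicle population, suggesting use in visualizing tail-bound vesicles. The depositor and sequencing-derived records differ by only about ten bases, mostly within the intron, and carry the same annotated features.
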