Addgene plasmid #162715: pBa.Halo-myosin Va tail 1006-1828
Purpose: Mammalian expression of rat WT Myosin Va with deletion of the 1005 N-terminal residues
Depositing lab: Marvin Bentley. Depositing organization: Rensselaer Polytechnic Institute. Publication: A Novel Labeling Strategy Reveals That Myosin Va and Myosin Vb Bind the Same Dendritically Polarized Vesicle Population. Frank M, Citarella CG, Quinones GB, Bentley M. Traffic. 2020 Sep 21. doi: 10.1111/tra.12764. PubMed 32959500.
Backbone
  Vector backbone: pBeta Actin-Halo
  Vector type: Mammalian Expression
Growth in bacteria
  Bacterial resistance: Ampicillin, 100 μg/mL
  Growth temperature: 37°C
  Growth strain: Stbl3
  Copy number: High Copy
Gene/Insert
  Gene/Insert name: Myosin Va
  Species: R. norvegicus (rat)
  Mutation: WT with deletion of the 1005 N-terminal residues.
  GenBank ID: NP_071514.2
  Entrez Gene: Myo5a (a.k.a. Dop, Myh12)
  Promoter: Chicken Beta actin
  Tag / fusion protein: Halo (N terminal on backbone)
  Cloning method: Restriction Enzyme; 5′ cloning site Unknown (unknown if destroyed); 3′ cloning site Unknown (unknown if destroyed)
Terms and licenses: Academic/Nonprofit Terms; Industry Terms: Not Available to Industry
Depositor comments: pBa vector is susceptible to recombination and should not be grown in fast growing bacteria or cloned using recombination.
How to cite: pBa.Halo-myosin Va tail 1006-1828 was a gift from Marvin Bentley (Addgene plasmid # 162715 ; http://n2t.net/addgene:162715 ; RRID:Addgene_162715)
